>Addgene plasmid #53613 | pNatB (pACYCduet-naa20-naa25) | addgene full sequence | sequence record 200715 | Addgene NGS Result
GGGGAATTGTGAGCGGATAACAATTCCCCTGTAGAAATAATTTTGTTTAACTTTAATAAGGAGATATACC
ATGGGCAGCAGCCATCACCATCATCACCACAGCCAGGATCCGAATTCGAGCTCGGCGCGCCTGCAGGTCG
ACATGCGTCGTTCTGGGAGTAAAGAATCAACAATTGTTTATTCAGCGTTATCCTTGGCTCAGGCAGGACG
TGGTCCCGAGGCTCTAGCACTTTTAGAACCGTTAAAATCGACTCCCATCAACAGCTTGGAACTTTTAGAC
ATTATACAAGCTGTTTATGATGATCAAAAGAAGGGAGAAGAATCGTTTGTATTTTGGGAAAAGTTCTTGC
AAACTTATGGAAAGCAGGAAAAAAACTTATTAGCTTACTTCAAAGCATCTATTCGCATCAAATCATTGTC
TCACCAAAGAAAGGCTGCTGTAGAATTGCAAAAGAACTTTCCTTCTAGGAAACATACCTTATGGGTTATC
TCATCTTTGTATCTTTTGTCCAAAAAGTCGGAAAATGAGGTTGAACAACGTTTGCTGAAAGCACTAGCTG
AAAAAACTGCTAAACTCATTTTCGAAAAACCAACAGGTTATATCGATTCTTGTGAGGAGTTTCATCTTTA
TTTAGACGTGTTGCTTTTAGTGGGAGACAAGGACAGAGCGTTAGATGCTTTAATACATCAAGATGCTGAT
CGCTTTGTTGATGCTGACGCCGACCTTCTTTTGAGGAAGCTTGAATTGCTTGCTTCCTGTGCGCGTTGGG
ATTCTTTATTCACGTTTTCGCTTTCTCTTTTCCAAACTGGGAATACTGATTGGAAGGTTTGCAAAGCTTT
GCTGGATAGTGCTTCCAATGATGATTCAAAATTAGTCCCATTAAAGGATTGTATATTGAAAGCGTTGTCA
ACCAGCAGCACAAAAAGAAATCTTCATTTACTTTGGATTGAAGCCAGCGCACGGTTTTTTCCTGAAGAAC
ACGAATCAGCATTACTTGGCTATATCAAAAAGCTGTATATGAAACCAATTGTTTTTGAAGATTTGAGACC
TTATCTATTGAAGCTGAATGTTGATGCACAACACCGGTTATTAGATGCATTTAAGTTGGCTGATCTAGGT
GAATCCAATGAATCTCAAAAAGTCGATAAATTATATGCTGAGGTTTTGCTTCTGAAGATCCATTTTTTGC
TCTTTGAGTCGTTTACTGCAGAATCGGTTGTCGATTACGTGCGTAGATGCTTCGTCGCATTTGAAAAGGG
TTTGTCTTTAAGTAAAGGCTTATTACCCACTGACTTTACGCACGGTTATGAAGCTTTGTTATTAGCAGTT
CATTCATTGATATATATGTGGGAGGGGAATAAGGATTTAAAACCTGCCGAAAAACAAGCTTTAATTTTTG
ACGCAATCTGTCTTTTAGAAAAAGGCATTACTTATAGTCAACATAACTTTCATTTAAAGCTACCCCTTAT
TCGTTTATATCTTCTTCTTGATGGAGGCTTCCCTGCTGCTGCTAAAGTTTACGACACTATGTCCATTAAG
CAAATTCAAAACGATACCCTTGATCATTATCTCTTGACTCGTGCTACTACCTATTATCCATCTTCTGTTA
CTTCTCACTATATTAACTCAAGTCTCAAAATATATGGTTCGAATGAGTTTGAAACACCAGAGATGATTTC
TATGGCTTATGAAGATGGTGCTTACTCTCAAATCGAAGATATGCGTAATTTCCGATCCCGTTTAGACCAC
AGTACCTGGAAAAGCATTTCTTTGGTCGAGCGGGCTAGGATACATTATCTTACCGCTTTTAAACCACCCA
AACAGTATCTTCCCAAATGTTCATCTCCGAAAGATAATCGAGATTTAAAGGTCTTTGCAGATTATGGATC
TGATAAATTGCCAACAGTTGAAGAAAGTTTAAGAAATTCGCCTAAACCGGACACGCTTTGGATCCATTTG
ACTGTCATTGGTCATTCTCTCGTTCAAGACAGCATAGTAAACGGCGATTTTGAAAAGGCCGTTTTAAGTG
CTAAGGAAATGGAAGTTTTGTGCGAAAACAATGATTTATCGAAGCAATTAACTTCGGAAGAAATTGTTCA
TATGAAATTATTGATCCAACTGGGATTACTTTCGGTAAAGGTCAAGAACGGAGACTACGAAAATTCCTCG
TTCGAAACGATTGAAAATTTAATTGAGTCATTCGATTATGAGAACTCCACGCCTTTAAGTCAATTGACAA
AGTACACTGAAATCATAAATGACCTTATCACTTGTCTAAACAGCTTCCTATATCACGTGTCAGCTACCAA
GAAAAAAGAATTTACCAGACAATACCAACTTCTTAAAAACATCAGCAGTAACAAATTAGGAAGTATCTCT
GGAATTACGAAGCATAAAAAGAAGGCCGCCAGAAAATATGTATCAGAATTGTTGTCAAACTCTTGGCTGA
GCAATTTATCTGAAACTCAGGTTCCTTACGATCCGAAGTTTGCAAAACAAGTTGGTGAAGGAATGATCGG
TTCATACATTCAAACGACGGACGCAGTAAGCAAGCTTCCAAAATTTGTAAAATTTTAGGTCGACAAGCTT
GCGGCCGCATAATGCTTAAGTCGAACAGAAAGTAATCGTATTGTACACGGCCGCATAATCGAAATTAATA
CGACTCACTATAGGGGAATTGTGAGCGGATAACAATTCCCCATCTTAGTATATTAGTTAAGTATAAGAAG
GAGATATACATATGACTGATACGCGAAAATTCAAAGCTACTGATTTATTTTCATTTAACAATATAAATTT
AGATCCTCTAACGGAGACCTTCAATATTTCATTTTATCTCAGTTATTTGAACAAATGGCCTAGCTTGTGT
GTTGTACAAGAGTCTGACCTATCTGATCCAACCCTTATGGGTTATATTATGGGGAAATCAGAAGGAACCG
GTAAAGAGTGGCATACTCATGTTACCGCCATTACAGTAGCGCCAAATTCCCGTCGTTTAGGCCTTGCTAG
AACGATGATGGACTACTTAGAAACTGTAGGAAATTCTGAAAACGCTTTTTTTGTTGACCTGTTTGTGCGT
GCCAGCAATGCACTTGCAATTGACTTTTACAAAGGATTGGGGTATTCGGTTTATAGACGAGTTATTGGGT
ACTATAGTAATCCACATGGAAAGGATGAGGATTCATTTGATATGCGGAAACCACTTTCGCGAGATGTTAA
TAGAGAAAGCATTCGAGAGAATGGGGAAAATTTCAAATGCAGCCCAGCTGATGTTTCATTTTAGGGATCT
CAATTGGATATCGGCCGGCCACGCGATCGCTGACGTCGGTACCCTCGAGTCTGGTAAAGAAACCGCTGCT
GCGAAATTTGAACGCCAGCACATGGACTCGTCTACTAGCGCAGCTTAATTAACCTAGGCTGCTGCCACCG
CTGAGCAATAACTAGCATAACCCCTTGGGGCCTCTAAACGGGTCTTGAGGGGTTTTTTGCTGAAACCTCA
GGCATTTGAGAAGCACACGGTCACACTGCTTCCGGTAGTCAATAAACCGGTAAACCAGCAATAGACATAA
GCGGCTATTTAACGACCCTGCCCTGAACCGACGACCGGGTCGAATTTGCTTTCGAATTTCTGCCATTCAT
CCGCTTATTATCACTTATTCAGGCGTAGCAACCAGGCGTTTAAGGGCACCAATAACTGCCTTAAAAAAAT
TACGCCCCGCCCTGCCACTCATCGCAGTACTGTTGTAATTCATTAAGCATTCTGCCGACATGGAAGCCAT
CACAAACGGCATGATGAACCTGAATCGCCAGCGGCATCAGCACCTTGTCGCCTTGCGTATAATATTTGCC
CATAGTGAAAACGGGGGCGAAGAAGTTGTCCATATTGGCCACGTTTAAATCAAAACTGGTGAAACTCACC
CAGGGATTGGCTGAGACGAAAAACATATTCTCAATAAACCCTTTAGGGAAATAGGCCAGGTTTTCACCGT
AACACGCCACATCTTGCGAATATATGTGTAGAAACTGCCGGAAATCGTCGTGGTATTCACTCCAGAGCGA
TGAAAACGTTTCAGTTTGCTCATGGAAAACGGTGTAACAAGGGTGAACACTATCCCATATCACCAGCTCA
CCGTCTTTCATTGCCATACGGAACTCCGGATGAGCATTCATCAGGCGGGCAAGAATGTGAATAAAGGCCG
GATAAAACTTGTGCTTATTTTTCTTTACGGTCTTTAAAAAGGCCGTAATATCCAGCTGAACGGTCTGGTT
ATAGGTACATTGAGCAACTGACTGAAATGCCTCAAAATGTTCTTTACGATGCCATTGGGATATATCAACG
GTGGTATATCCAGTGATTTTTTTCTCCATTTTAGCTTCCTTAGCTCCTGAAAATCTCGATAACTCAAAAA
ATACGCCCGGTAGTGATCTTATTTCATTATGGTGAAAGTTGGAACCTCTTACGTGCCGATCAACGTCTCA
TTTTCGCCAAAAGTTGGCCCAGGGCTTCCCGGTATCAACAGGGACACCAGGATTTATTTATTCTGCGAAG
TGATCTTCCGTCACAGGTATTTATTCGGCGCAAAGTGCGTCGGGTGATGCTGCCAACTTACTGATTTAGT
GTATGATGGTGTTTTTGAGGTGCTCCAGTGGCTTCTGTTTCTATCAGCTGTCCCTCCTGTTCAGCTACTG
ACGGGGTGGTGCGTAACGGCAAAAGCACCGCCGGACATCAGCGCTAGCGGAGTGTATACTGGCTTACTAT
GTTGGCACTGATGAGGGTGTCAGTGAAGTGCTTCATGTGGCAGGAGAAAAAAGGCTGCACCGGTGCGTCA
GCAGAATATGTGATACAGGATATATTCCGCTTCCTCGCTCACTGACTCGCTACGCTCGGTCGTTCGACTG
CGGCGAGCGGAAATGGCTTACGAACGGGGCGGAGATTTCCTGGAAGATGCCAGGAAGATACTTAACAGGG
AAGTGAGAGGGCCGCGGCAAAGCCGTTTTTCCATAGGCTCCGCCCCCCTGACAAGCATCACGAAATCTGA
CGCTCAAATCAGTGGTGGCGAAACCCGACAGGACTATAAAGATACCAGGCGTTTCCCCCTGGCGGCTCCC
TCGTGCGCTCTCCTGTTCCTGCCTTTCGGTTTACCGGTGTCATTCCGCTGTTATGGCCGCGTTTGTCTCA
TTCCACGCCTGACACTCAGTTCCGGGTAGGCAGTTCGCTCCAAGCTGGACTGTATGCACGAACCCCCCGT
TCAGTCCGACCGCTGCGCCTTATCCGGTAACTATCGTCTTGAGTCCAACCCGGAAAGACATGCAAAAGCA
CCACTGGCAGCAGCCACTGGTAATTGATTTAGAGGAGTTAGTCTTGAAGTCATGCGCCGGTTAAGGCTAA
ACTGAAAGGACAAGTTTTGGTGACTGCGCTCCTCCAAGCCAGTTACCTCGGTTCAAAGAGTTGGTAGCTC
AGAGAACCTTCGAAAAACCGCCCTGCAAGGCGGTTTTTTCGTTTTCAGAGCAAGAGATTACGCGCAGACC
AAAACGATCTCAAGAAGATCATCTTATTAATCAGATAAAATATTTCTAGATTTCAGTGCAATTTATCTCT
TCAAATGTAGCACCTGAAGTCAGCCCCATACGATATAAGTTGTAATTCTCATGTTAGTCATGCCCCGCGC
CCACCGGAAGGAGCTGACTGGGTTGAAGGCTCTCAAGGGCATCGGTCGAGATCCCGGTGCCTAATGAGTG
AGCTAACTTACATTAATTGCGTTGCGCTCACTGCCCGCTTTCCAGTCGGGAAACCTGTCGTGCCAGCTGC
ATTAATGAATCGGCCAACGCGCGGGGAGAGGCGGTTTGCGTATTGGGCGCCAGGGTGGTTTTTCTTTTCA
CCAGTGAGACGGGCAACAGCTGATTGCCCTTCACCGCCTGGCCCTGAGAGAGTTGCAGCAAGCGGTCCAC
GCTGGTTTGCCCCAGCAGGCGAAAATCCTGTTTGATGGTGGTTAACGGCGGGATATAACATGAGCTGTCT
TCGGTATCGTCGTATCCCACTACCGAGATGTCCGCACCAACGCGCAGCCCGGACTCGGTAATGGCGCGCA
TTGCGCCCAGCGCCATCTGATCGTTGGCAACCAGCATCGCAGTGGGAACGATGCCCTCATTCAGCATTTG
CATGGTTTGTTGAAAACCGGACATGGCACTCCAGTCGCCTTCCCGTTCCGCTATCGGCTGAATTTGATTG
CGAGTGAGATATTTATGCCAGCCAGCCAGACGCAGACGCGCCGAGACAGAACTTAATGGGCCCGCTAACA
GCGCGATTTGCTGGTGACCCAATGCGACCAGATGCTCCACGCCCAGTCGCGTACCGTCTTCATGGGAGAA
AATAATACTGTTGATGGGTGTCTGGTCAGAGACATCAAGAAATAACGCCGGAACATTAGTGCAGGCAGCT
TCCACAGCAATGGCATCCTGGTCATCCAGCGGATAGTTAATGATCAGCCCACTGACGCGTTGCGCGAGAA
GATTGTGCACCGCCGCTTTACAGGCTTCGACGCCGCTTCGTTCTACCATCGACACCACCACGCTGGCACC
CAGTTGATCGGCGCGAGATTTAATCGCCGCGACAATTTGCGACGGCGCGTGCAGGGCCAGACTGGAGGTG
GCAACGCCAATCAGCAACGACTGTTTGCCCGCCAGTTGTTGTGCCACGCGGTTGGGAATGTAATTCAGCT
CCGCCATCGCCGCTTCCACTTTTTCCCGCGTTTTCGCAGAAACGTGGCTGGCCTGGTTCACCACGCGGGA
AACGGTCTGATAAGAGACACCGGCATACTCTGCGACATCGTATAACGTTACTGGTTTCACATTCACCACC
CTGAATTGACTCTCTTCCGGGCGCTATCATGCCATACCGCGAAAGGTTTTGCGCCATTCGATGGTGTCCG
GGATCTCGACGCTCTCCCTTATGCGACTCCTGCATTAGGAAATTAATACGACTCACTATA
Features (pLannotate 1.2.2; 20 found; start..end, strand, type, name):
      3..27      +  protein_bind   lac operator: The lac repressor binds to the lac operator to inhibit transcription in E. coli. This inhibition can be relieved by adding lactose or isopropyl-β-D-thiogalactopyranoside (IPTG). lac repressor encoded by lacI
     42..64      +  RBS            RBS: efficient ribosome binding site from bacteriophage T7 gene 10 (Olins and Rangwala, 1989)
    143..2575    +  CDS            arm1: NAA25_SCHPO - Also known as mdm20. Protein inferred from homology: Swiss-Prot protein existence level 3. Non-catalytic subunit of the NatB N-terminal acetyltransferase, which catalyzes acetylation of the amino-terminal methionine residues of all proteins beginning with Met-Asp or Met-Glu and of some proteins beginning with Met-Asn or Met-Met. From Schizosaccharomyces pombe (strain 972 / ATCC 24843) (Fission yeast).
   2656..2674    +  promoter       T7 promoter: promoter for bacteriophage T7 RNA polymerase
   2675..2699    +  protein_bind   lac operator: The lac repressor binds to the lac operator to inhibit transcription in E. coli. This inhibition can be relieved by adding lactose or isopropyl-β-D-thiogalactopyranoside (IPTG). lac repressor encoded by lacI
   2742..3281    +  CDS            naa20: NAT3_SCHPO - Also known as nat3. Protein inferred from homology: Swiss-Prot protein existence level 3. Catalytic subunit of the NatB N-terminal acetyltransferase, which catalyzes acetylation of the amino-terminal methionine residues of all proteins beginning with Met-Asp or Met-Glu and of some proteins beginning with Met-Asn, Met-Gln or Met-Met. From Schizosaccharomyces pombe (strain 972 / ATCC 24843) (Fission yeast).
   3346..3387    +  CDS            S-Tag (fragment): affinity and epitope tag derived from pancreatic ribonuclease A
   3417..3434    +  CDS            SET1 (fragment): solubility-enhancement tag derived from T7 phage gene 10B
   3442..3489    +  terminator     T7 terminator: transcription terminator for bacteriophage T7 RNA polymerase
   3713..4369    -  CDS            cat: CAT_ECOLX - Experimental evidence at protein level: Swiss-Prot protein existence level 1. This enzyme is an effector of chloramphenicol resistance in bacteria. From Escherichia coli. This protein is used as a marker in many commonly used cloning vectors, such as pACYC184.
   4370..4472    -  promoter       cat promoter: promoter of the E. coli cat gene encoding chloramphenicol acetyltransferase
   4593..4736    +  mobile_element IS1 (fragment): prokaryotic transposable element IS1
   4855..4910    -  rep_origin     RSF ori (fragment): Plasmids containing the RSF 1030 origin of replication can be propagated in E. coli cells that contain additional plasmids with compatible origins.
   4998..5543    -  rep_origin     p15A ori: Plasmids containing the medium-copy-number p15A origin of replication can be propagated in E. coli cells that contain a second plasmid with the ColE1 origin.
   5655..5719    -  CDS            TcR (fragment): tetracycline efflux protein; tet; confers resistance to tetracycline
   5734..5755    -  protein_bind   CAP binding site: CAP binding activates transcription in the presence of cAMP. E. coli catabolite activator protein
   5768..6850    -  CDS            lacI: lac repressor; lacI; The lac repressor binds to the lac operator to inhibit transcription in E. coli. This inhibition can be relieved by adding lactose or isopropyl-β-D-thiogalactopyranoside (IPTG).
   6851..6928    -  promoter       lacI promoter: lacI
   6936..6971    -  CDS            TcR (fragment): tetracycline efflux protein; tet; confers resistance to tetracycline
   6974..2       +  promoter       T7 promoter (across the origin): promoter for bacteriophage T7 RNA polymerase
