[The description below was written by a language model from this plasmid's Addgene catalogue record and pLannotate feature annotations shown in this document.]
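Description:
pNatB (pACYCduet-naa20-naa25) is a bacterial co-expression plasmid built on the Novagen pACYCDuet backbone and designed to produce the fission yeast (Schizosaccharomyces pombe) NatB N-terminal acetyltransferase complex in E. coli. It replicates from the p15A origin and is selected with chloramphenicol through the cat gene driven by its own promoter. Because p15A is compatible with ColE1-type origins, the plasmid can be maintained alongside a second expression vector carrying a different marker. The catalogue lists it as high copy, whereas the annotation describes p15A as a medium-copy origin. The catalogue size is 6,699 bp, while the sequenced record is 6,990 nt.

The payload consists of two T7 promoter/lac operator expression units arranged in the same orientation. The first, with a T7 gene 10 ribosome binding site, drives naa25 (also called arm1 or mdm20), the non-catalytic subunit of NatB. The second drives naa20 (nat3), the catalytic subunit. A single T7 terminator follows the second cassette. Fragments of the vector's S-tag lie downstream of naa20, and the record does not indicate that either protein is tagged. A plasmid-borne lacI gene supplies lac repressor, so expression is IPTG-inducible in hosts that provide T7 RNA polymerase. The depositor notes an Asp-to-Gly substitution in naa25 that is reported not to affect function.

NatB acetylates the initiator methionine of proteins beginning with Met-Asp or Met-Glu, and of some beginning with Met-Asn or Met-Met. Co-expressing the complex with a target protein allows recombinant proteins made in E. coli to be amino-terminally acetylated.
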