Addgene plasmid #53613: pNatB (pACYCduet-naa20-naa25)
Purpose: Allows expression of the fission yeast NatB complex - chloramphenicol marker
Depositing lab: Dan Mulvihill. Depositing organization: London and South East University Group (LASE). Publication: Targeted amino-terminal acetylation of recombinant proteins in E. coli. Johnson M, Coulton AT, Geeves MA, Mulvihill DP. PLoS One. 2010 Dec 23;5(12):e15801. doi: 10.1371/journal.pone.0015801. PubMed 21203426.
Backbone
  Vector backbone: pACYCduet
  Backbone manufacturer: novagen
  Backbone size w/o insert (bp): 4008
  Total vector size (bp): 6699
  Vector type: Bacterial Expression
Growth in bacteria
  Bacterial resistance: Chloramphenicol, 25 μg/mL
  Growth temperature: 37°C
  Growth strain: DH5alpha
  Copy number: High Copy
Gene/Insert 1
  Gene/Insert name: naa20
  Species: S. pombe (fission yeast)
  Insert size (bp): 543
  Entrez Gene: naa20 (a.k.a. SPCC16C4.12, nat3)
  Promoter: T7
  Cloning method: Restriction Enzyme; 5′ cloning site Nde1 (not destroyed); 3′ cloning site BamH1 (destroyed during cloning)
  Sequencing primers: 5′ DuetUP2 Primer; 3′ T7 Terminator Primer
Gene/Insert 2
  Gene/Insert name: naa25
  Species: S. pombe (fission yeast)
  Insert size (bp): 2436
  Entrez Gene: naa25 (a.k.a. SPBC1215.02c, arm1, mdm20)
  Promoter: T7
  Cloning method: Restriction Enzyme; 5′ cloning site Sal1 (not destroyed); 3′ cloning site Sal1 (not destroyed)
  Sequencing primers: 5′ ACYCDuetUP1; 3′ DuetDOWN1 Primer
Terms and licenses: Academic/Nonprofit Terms; Industry Terms: Not Available to Industry
Depositor comments: This plasmid contains an A2520G (Asp to Gly) mutation within naa25 insert. The depositor states that this mutation does not affect plasmid function.
How to cite: pNatB (pACYCduet-naa20-naa25) was a gift from Dan Mulvihill (Addgene plasmid # 53613 ; http://n2t.net/addgene:53613 ; RRID:Addgene_53613)
