>Addgene plasmid #53613 | pNatB (pACYCduet-naa20-naa25) | addgene partial sequence | sequence record 86543 | pCW-SEQ-fwd 5'-ACATCGTATAACGTTACTGG-3'
AATTGACTCTCTTCCGGGCGCTATCATGCCATACCGCGAAAGGTTTTGCGCCATTCGATGGTGTCCGGGA
TCTCGACGCTCTCCCTTATGCGACTCCTGCATTAGGAAATTAATACGACTCACTATAGGGGAATTGTGAG
CGGATAACAATTCCCCTGTAGAAATAATTTTGTTTAACTTTAATAAGGAGATATACCATGGGCAGCAGCC
ATCACCATCATCACCACAGCCAGGATCCGAATTCGAGCTCGGCGCGCCTGCAGGTCGACATGCGTCGTTC
TGGGAGTAAAGAATCAACAATTGTTTATTCAGCGTTATCCTTGGCTCAGGCAGGACGTGGTCCCGAGGCT
CTAGCACTTTTAGAACCGTTAAAATCGACTCCCATCAACAGCTTGGAACTTTTAGACATTATACAAGCTG
TTTATGATGATCAAAAGAAGGGAGAAGAATCGTTTGTATTTTGGGAAAAGTTCTTGCAAACTTATGGAAA
GCAGGAAAAAAACTTATTAGCTTACTTCAAAGCATCTATTCGCATCAAATCATTGTCTCACCAAAGAAAG
GCTGCTGTAGAATTGCAAAAGAACTTTCCTTCTAGGAAACATACCTTATGGGTTATCTCATCTTTGTATC
TTTTGTCCAAAAAGTCGGAAAATGAGGTTGAACAACGTTTGCTGAAAGCACTAGCTGAAAAAACTGCTAA
ACTCATTTTCGAAAAACCAACAGGTTATATCGATTCTTGTGAGGAGTTTCATCTTTATTTAGACGTGTTG
CTTTTAGTGGGAGACAAGGACAGAGCGTTAGATGCTTTAATACATCAAGATGCTGATCGCTTTGTTGATG
CTGACGCCGACCTTCTTTTGAGGAAGCTTGAATTGCTTGCTTCCTGTGCGCGTTGGGATTCTTTATTCAC
GTTTTCGCTTTCTCTTTTCCAAACTGGGAATACTGATTGGAAGGTTTGCAAAGCTTTGCTGGATAGTGCT
TCCAATGATGATTCAAAATTAGTCCCATTAAAGGATTGTATATTGAAAGCGTTGTCAACCAGCAGCACAA
AAAGAAA
