>Addgene plasmid #53613 | pNatB (pACYCduet-naa20-naa25) | addgene partial sequence | sequence record 86544 | T7term 5'-GCTAGTTATTGCTCAGCGG-3'
AGTCCATGTGCTGGCGTTCAAATTTCGCAGCAGCGGTTTCTTTACCAGACTCGAGGGTACCGACGTCAGC
GATCGCGTGGCCGGCCGATATCCAATTGAGATCCCTAAAATGAAACATCAGCTGGGCTGCATTTGAAATT
TTCCCCATTCTCTCGAATGCTTTCTCTATTAACATCTCGCGAAAGTGGTTTCCGCATATCAAATGAATCC
TCATCCTTTCCATGTGGATTACTATAGTACCCAATAACTCGTCTATAAACCGAATACCCCAATCCTTTGT
AAAAGTCAATTGCAAGTGCATTGCTGGCACGCACAAACAGGTCAACAAAAAAAGCGTTTTCAGAATTTCC
TACAGTTTCTAAGTAGTCCATCATCGTTCTAGCAAGGCCTAAACGACGGGAATTTGGCGCTACTGTAATG
GCGGTAACATGAGTATGCCACTCTTTACCGGTTCCTTCTGATTTCCCCATAATATAACCCATAAGGGTTG
GATCAGATAGGTCAGACTCTTGTACAACACACAAGCTAGGCCATTTGTTCAAATAACTGAGATAAAATGA
AATATTGAAGGTCTCCGTTAGAGGATCTAAATTTATATTGTTAAATGAAAATAAATCAGTAGCTTTGAAT
TTTCGCGTATCAGTCATATGTATATCTCCTTCTTATACT
