>Addgene plasmid #53613 | pNatB (pACYCduet-naa20-naa25) | addgene partial sequence | sequence record 129211 | DuetUP2 5'-GATTATGCGGCCGTGTACAA-3'
CCGTCGTTTGAATGTATGAACCGATCATTCCTTCACCAACTTGTTTTGCAAACTTCGGATCGTAAGGAAC
CTGAGTTTCAGATAAATTGCTCAGCCAAGAGTTTGACAACAATTCTGATACATATTTTCTGGCGGCCTTC
TTTTTATGCTTCGTAATTCCAGAGATACTTCCTAATTTGTTACTGCTGATGTTTTTAAGAAGTTGGTATT
GTCTGGTAAATTCTTTTTTCTTGGTAGCTGACACGTGATATAGGAAGCTGTTTAGACAAGTGATAAGGTC
ATTTATGATTTCAGTGTACTTTGTCAATTGACTTAAAGGCGTGGAGTTCTCATAATCGAATGACTCAATT
AAATTTTCAATCGTTTCGAACGAGGAATTTTCGTAGTCTCCGTTCTTGACCTTTACCGAAAGTAATCCCA
GTTGGATCAATAATTTCATATGAACAATTTCTTCCGAAGTTAATTGCTTCNATAAATCATTGTTTTCGCA
CAAAACTTCCATTTCCTTAGCACTTAAAACGGCCTTTTCAAAATCGCCGTTTACTATGCTGTCTTGAACG
AGAGAATGACCAATGACAGTCAAA
